>Addgene plasmid #135674 | pLenti-TRE-PtenWT-Blast | addgene full sequence | sequence record 327578 | Addgene NGS Result
TGGCACTTTTCGGGGAAATGTGCGCGGAACCCCTATTTGTTTATTTTTCTAAATACATTCAAATATGTAT
CCGCTCATGAGACAATAACCCTGATAAATGCTTCAATAATATTGAAAAAGGAAGAGTATGAGTATTCAAC
ATTTCCGTGTCGCCCTTATTCCCTTTTTTGCGGCATTTTGCCTTCCTGTTTTTGCTCACCCAGAAACGCT
GGTGAAAGTAAAAGATGCTGAAGATCAGTTGGGTGCACGAGTGGGTTACATCGAACTGGATCTCAACAGC
GGTAAGATCCTTGAGAGTTTTCGCCCCGAAGAACGTTTTCCAATGATGAGCACTTTTAAAGTTCTGCTAT
GTGGCGCGGTATTATCCCGTATTGACGCCGGGCAAGAGCAACTCGGTCGCCGCATACACTATTCTCAGAA
TGACTTGGTTGAGTACTCACCAGTCACAGAAAAGCATCTTACGGATGGCATGACAGTAAGAGAATTATGC
AGTGCTGCCATAACCATGAGTGATAACACTGCGGCCAACTTACTTCTGACAACGATCGGAGGACCGAAGG
AGCTAACCGCTTTTTTGCACAACATGGGGGATCATGTAACTCGCCTTGATCGTTGGGAACCGGAGCTGAA
TGAAGCCATACCAAACGACGAGCGTGACACCACGATGCCTGTAGCAATGGCAACAACGTTGCGCAAACTA
TTAACTGGCGAACTACTTACTCTAGCTTCCCGGCAACAATTAATAGACTGGATGGAGGCGGATAAAGTTG
CAGGACCACTTCTGCGCTCGGCCCTTCCGGCTGGCTGGTTTATTGCTGATAAATCTGGAGCCGGTGAGCG
TGGGTCTCGCGGTATCATTGCAGCACTGGGGCCAGATGGTAAGCCCTCCCGTATCGTAGTTATCTACACG
ACGGGGAGTCAGGCAACTATGGATGAACGAAATAGACAGATCGCTGAGATAGGTGCCTCACTGATTAAGC
ATTGGTAACTGTCAGACCAAGTTTACTCATATATACTTTAGATTGATTTAAAACTTCATTTTTAATTTAA
AAGGATCTAGGTGAAGATCCTTTTTGATAATCTCATGACCAAAATCCCTTAACGTGAGTTTTCGTTCCAC
TGAGCGTCAGACCCCGTAGAAAAGATCAAAGGATCTTCTTGAGATCCTTTTTTTCTGCGCGTAATCTGCT
GCTTGCAAACAAAAAAACCACCGCTACCAGCGGTGGTTTGTTTGCCGGATCAAGAGCTACCAACTCTTTT
TCCGAAGGTAACTGGCTTCAGCAGAGCGCAGATACCAAATACTGTTCTTCTAGTGTAGCCGTAGTTAGGC
CACCACTTCAAGAACTCTGTAGCACCGCCTACATACCTCGCTCTGCTAATCCTGTTACCAGTGGCTGCTG
CCAGTGGCGATAAGTCGTGTCTTACCGGGTTGGACTCAAGACGATAGTTACCGGATAAGGCGCAGCGGTC
GGGCTGAACGGGGGGTTCGTGCACACAGCCCAGCTTGGAGCGAACGACCTACACCGAACTGAGATACCTA
CAGCGTGAGCTATGAGAAAGCGCCACGCTTCCCGAAGGGAGAAAGGCGGACAGGTATCCGGTAAGCGGCA
GGGTCGGAACAGGAGAGCGCACGAGGGAGCTTCCAGGGGGAAACGCCTGGTATCTTTATAGTCCTGTCGG
GTTTCGCCACCTCTGACTTGAGCGTCGATTTTTGTGATGCTCGTCAGGGGGGCGGAGCCTATGGAAAAAC
GCCAGCAACGCGGCCTTTTTACGGTTCCTGGCCTTTTGCTGGCCTTTTGCTCACATGTTCTTTCCTGCGT
TATCCCCTGATTCTGTGGATAACCGTATTACCGCCTTTGAGTGAGCTGATACCGCTCGCCGCAGCCGAAC
GACCGAGCGCAGCGAGTCAGTGAGCGAGGAAGCGGAAGAGCGCCCAATACGCAAACCGCCTCTCCCCGCG
CGTTGGCCGATTCATTAATGCAGCTGGCACGACAGGTTTCCCGACTGGAAAGCGGGCAGTGAGCGCAACG
CAATTAATGTGAGTTAGCTCACTCATTAGGCACCCCAGGCTTTACACTTTATGCTTCCGGCTCGTATGTT
GTGTGGAATTGTGAGCGGATAACAATTTCACACAGGAAACAGCTATGACCATGATTACGCCAAGCGCGCA
ATTAACCCTCACTAAAGGGAACAAAAGCTGGAGCTGCAAGCTTAATGTAGTCTTATGCAATACTCTTGTA
GTCTTGCAACATGGTAACGATGAGTTAGCAACATGCCTTACAAGGAGAGAAAAAGCACCGTGCATGCCGA
TTGGTGGAAGTAAGGTGGTACGATCGTGCCTTATTAGGAAGGCAACAGACGGGTCTGACATGGATTGGAC
GAACCACTGAATTGCCGCATTGCAGAGATATTGTATTTAAGTGCCTAGCTCGATACATAAACGGGTCTCT
CTGGTTAGACCAGATCTGAGCCTGGGAGCTCTCTGGCTAACTAGGGAACCCACTGCTTAAGCCTCAATAA
AGCTTGCCTTGAGTGCTTCAAGTAGTGTGTGCCCGTCTGTTGTGTGACTCTGGTAACTAGAGATCCCTCA
GACCCTTTTAGTCAGTGTGGAAAATCTCTAGCAGTGGCGCCCGAACAGGGACTTGAAAGCGAAAGGGAAA
CCAGAGGAGCTCTCTCGACGCAGGACTCGGCTTGCTGAAGCGCGCACGGCAAGAGGCGAGGGGCGGCGAC
TGGTGAGTACGCCAAAAATTTTGACTAGCGGAGGCTAGAAGGAGAGAGATGGGTGCGAGAGCGTCAGTAT
TAAGCGGGGGAGAATTAGATCGCGATGGGAAAAAATTCGGTTAAGGCCAGGGGGAAAGAAAAAATATAAA
TTAAAACATATAGTATGGGCAAGCAGGGAGCTAGAACGATTCGCAGTTAATCCTGGCCTGTTAGAAACAT
CAGAAGGCTGTAGACAAATACTGGGACAGCTACAACCATCCCTTCAGACAGGATCAGAAGAACTTAGATC
ATTATATAATACAGTAGCAACCCTCTATTGTGTGCATCAAAGGATAGAGATAAAAGACACCAAGGAAGCT
TTAGACAAGATAGAGGAAGAGCAAAACAAAAGTAAGACCACCGCACAGCAAGCGGCCGCTGATCTTCAGA
CCTGGAGGAGGAGATATGAGGGACAATTGGAGAAGTGAATTATATAAATATAAAGTAGTAAAAATTGAAC
CATTAGGAGTAGCACCCACCAAGGCAAAGAGAAGAGTGGTGCAGAGAGAAAAAAGAGCAGTGGGAATAGG
AGCTTTGTTCCTTGGGTTCTTGGGAGCAGCAGGAAGCACTATGGGCGCAGCGTCAATGACGCTGACGGTA
CAGGCCAGACAATTATTGTCTGGTATAGTGCAGCAGCAGAACAATTTGCTGAGGGCTATTGAGGCGCAAC
AGCATCTGTTGCAACTCACAGTCTGGGGCATCAAGCAGCTCCAGGCAAGAATCCTGGCTGTGGAAAGATA
CCTAAAGGATCAACAGCTCCTGGGGATTTGGGGTTGCTCTGGAAAACTCATTTGCACCACTGCTGTGCCT
TGGAATGCTAGTTGGAGTAATAAATCTCTGGAACAGATTTGGAATCACACGACCTGGATGGAGTGGGACA
GAGAAATTAACAATTACACAAGCTTAATACACTCCTTAATTGAAGAATCGCAAAACCAGCAAGAAAAGAA
TGAACAAGAATTATTGGAATTAGATAAATGGGCAAGTTTGTGGAATTGGTTTAACATAACAAATTGGCTG
TGGTATATAAAATTATTCATAATGATAGTAGGAGGCTTGGTAGGTTTAAGAATAGTTTTTGCTGTACTTT
CTATAGTGAATAGAGTTAGGCAGGGATATTCACCATTATCGTTTCAGACCCACCTCCCAACCCCGAGGGG
ACCCGACAGGCCCGAAGGAATAGAAGAAGAAGGTGGAGAGAGAGACAGAGACAGATCCATTCGATTAGTG
AACGGATCTCGACGGTATCGGTTAACTTTTAAAAGAAAAGGGGGGATTGGGGGGTACAGTGCAGGGGAAA
GAATAGTAGACATAATAGCAACAGACATACAAACTAAAGAATTACAAAAACAAATTACAAAATTCAAAAT
TTTATCGATTCTAGATTCGAGTTTACTCCCTATCAGTGATAGAGAACGTATGAAGAGTTTACTCCCTATC
AGTGATAGAGAACGTATGCAGACTTTACTCCCTATCAGTGATAGAGAACGTATAAGGAGTTTACTCCCTA
TCAGTGATAGAGAACGTATGACCAGTTTACTCCCTATCAGTGATAGAGAACGTATCTACAGTTTACTCCC
TATCAGTGATAGAGAACGTATATCCAGTTTACTCCCTATCAGTGATAGAGAACGTATAAGCTTTAGGCGT
GTACGGTGGGCGCCTATAAAAGCAGAGCTCGTTTAGTGAACCGTCAGATCGCCTGGAGCAATTCCACAAC
ACTTTTGTCTTATACCAACTTTCCGTACCACTTCCTACCCTCGTAAAGTCGAGCTTGCGTTGGATCCATG
ACAGCCATCATCAAAGAGATCGTTAGCAGAAACAAAAGGAGATATCAAGAGGATGGATTCGACTTAGACT
TGACCTATATTTATCCAAATATTATTGCTATGGGATTTCCTGCAGAAAGACTTGAAGGTGTATACAGGAA
CAATATTGATGATGTAGTAAGGTTTTTGGATTCAAAGCATAAAAACCATTACAAGATATACAATCTATGT
GCTGAGAGACATTATGACACCGCCAAATTTAACTGCAGAGTTGCACAGTATCCTTTTGAAGACCATAACC
CACCACAGCTAGAACTTATCAAACCCTTCTGTGAAGATCTTGACCAATGGCTAAGTGAAGATGACAATCA
TGTTGCAGCAATTCACTGTAAAGCTGGAAAGGGACGGACTGGTGTAATGATTTGTGCATATTTATTGCAT
CGGGGCAAATTTTTAAAGGCACAAGAGGCCCTAGATTTTTATGGGGAAGTAAGGACCAGAGACAAAAAGG
GAGTCACAATTCCCAGTCAGAGGCGCTATGTATATTATTATAGCTACCTGCTAAAAAATCACCTGGATTA
CAGACCCGTGGCACTGCTGTTTCACAAGATGATGTTTGAAACTATTCCAATGTTCAGTGGCGGAACTTGC
AATCCTCAGTTTGTGGTCTGCCAGCTAAAGGTGAAGATATATTCCTCCAATTCAGGACCCACGCGGCGGG
AGGACAAGTTCATGTACTTTGAGTTCCCTCAGCCATTGCCTGTGTGTGGTGATATCAAAGTAGAGTTCTT
CCACAAACAGAACAAGATGCTCAAAAAGGACAAAATGTTTCACTTTTGGGTAAATACGTTCTTCATACCA
GGACCAGAGGAAACCTCAGAAAAAGTGGAAAATGGAAGTCTTTGTGATCAGGAAATCGATAGCATTTGCA
GTATAGAGCGTGCAGATAATGACAAGGAGTATCTTGTACTCACCCTAACAAAAAACGATCTTGACAAAGC
AAACAAAGACAAGGCCAACCGATACTTCTCTCCAAATTTTAAGGTGAAACTATACTTTACAAAAACAGTA
GAGGAGCCATCAAATCCAGAGGCTAGCAGTTCAACTTCTGTGACTCCAGATGTTAGTGACAATGAACCTG
ATCATTATAGATATTCTGACACCACTGACTCTGATCCAGAGAATGAACCTTTTGATGAAGATCAGCATTC
ACAAATTACAAAAGTCTAAGTCGACAATCAACCTCTGGATTACAAAATTTGTGAAAGATTGACTGGTATT
CTTAACTATGTTGCTCCTTTTACGCTATGTGGATACGCTGCTTTAATGCCTTTGTATCATGCTATTGCTT
CCCGTATGGCTTTCATTTTCTCCTCCTTGTATAAATCCTGGTTGCTGTCTCTTTATGAGGAGTTGTGGCC
CGTTGTCAGGCAACGTGGCGTGGTGTGCACTGTGTTTGCTGACGCAACCCCCACTGGTTGGGGCATTGCC
ACCACCTGTCAGCTCCTTTCCGGGACTTTCGCTTTCCCCCTCCCTATTGCCACGGCGGAACTCATCGCCG
CCTGCCTTGCCCGCTGCTGGACAGGGGCTCGGCTGTTGGGCACTGACAATTCCGTGGTGTTGTCGGGGAA
GCTGACGTCCTTTCCATGGCTGCTCGCCTGTGTTGCCACCTGGATTCTGCGCGGGACGTCCTTCTGCTAC
GTCCCTTCGGCCCTCAATCCAGCGGACCTTCCTTCCCGCGGCCTGCTGCCGGCTCTGCGGCCTCTTCCGC
GTCTTCGCCTTCGCCCTCAGACGAGTCGGATCTCCCTTTGGGCCGCCTCCCCGCCTGGAATTCTACCGGG
TAGGGGAGGCGCTTTTCCCAAGGCAGTCTGGAGCATGCGCTTTAGCAGCCCCGCTGGGCACTTGGCGCTA
CACAAGTGGCCTCTGGCCTCGCACACATTCCACATCCACCGGTAGGCGCCAACCGGCTCCGTTCTTTGGT
GGCCCCTTCGCGCCACCTTCTACTCCTCCCCTAGTCAGGAAGTTCCCCCCCGCCCCGCAGCTCGCGTCGT
GCAGGACGTGACAAATGGAAGTAGCACGTCTCACTAGTCTCGTGCAGATGGACAGCACCGCTGAGCAATG
GAAGCGGGTAGGCCTTTGGGGCAGCGGCCAATAGCAGCTTTGCTCCTTCGCTTTCTGGGCTCAGAGGCTG
GGAAGGGGTGGGTCCGGGGGCGGGCTCAGGGGCGGGCTCAGGGGCGGGGCGGGCGCCCGAAGGTCCTCCG
GAGGCCCGGCATTCTGCACGCTTCAAAAGCGCACGTCTGCCGCGCTGTTCTCCTCTTCCTCATCTCCGGG
CCTTTCGACCTGCAGCCCAAGCTTACCGCTAGCCCATGGCCAAGCCTTTGTCTCAAGAAGAATCCACCCT
CATTGAAAGAGCAACGGCTACAATCAACAGCATCCCCATCTCTGAAGACTACAGCGTCGCCAGCGCAGCT
CTCTCTAGCGACGGCCGCATCTTCACTGGTGTCAATGTATATCATTTTACTGGGGGACCTTGTGCAGAAC
TCGTGGTGCTGGGCACTGCTGCTGCTGCGGCAGCTGGCAACCTGACTTGTATCGTCGCGATCGGAAATGA
GAACAGGGGCATCTTGAGCCCCTGCGGACGGTGCCGACAGGTGCTTCTCGATCTGCATCCTGGGATCAAA
GCCATAGTGAAGGACAGTGATGGACAGCCGACGGCAGTTGGGATTCGTGAATTGCTGCCCTCTGGTTATG
TGTGGGAGGGCTAAGCTAGCCGCCCGCCCCACGACCCGCAGCGCCCGACCGAAAGGAGCGCACGACCCCA
TGCATCTCGAGGGCCCGGTACCTTTAAGACCAATGACTTACAAGGCAGCTGTAGATCTTAGCCACTTTTT
AAAAGAAAAGGGGGGACTGGAAGGGCTAGCTCACTCCCAACGAAGACAAGATCTGCTTTTTGCTTGTACT
GGGTCTCTCTGGTTAGACCAGATCTGAGCCTGGGAGCTCTCTGGCTAACTAGGGAACCCACTGCTTAAGC
CTCAATAAAGCTTGCCTTGAGTGCTTCAAGTAGTGTGTGCCCGTCTGTTGTGTGACTCTGGTAACTAGAG
ATCCCTCAGACCCTTTTAGTCAGTGTGGAAAATCTCTAGCAGTAGTAGTTCATGTCATCTTATTATTCAG
TATTTATAACTTGCAAAGAAATGAATATCAGAGAGTGAGAGGAACTTGTTTATTGCAGCTTATAATGGTT
ACAAATAAAGCAATAGCATCACAAATTTCACAAATAAAGCATTTTTTTCACTGCATTCTAGTTGTGGTTT
GTCCAAACTCATCAATGTATCTTATCATGTCTGGCTCTAGCTATCCCGCCCCTAACTCCGCCCATCCCGC
CCCTAACTCCGCCCAGTTCCGCCCATTCTCCGCCCCATGGCTGACTAATTTTTTTTATTTATGCAGAGGC
CGAGGCCGCCTCGGCCTCTGAGCTATTCCAGAAGTAGTGAGGAGGCTTTTTTGGAGGCCTAGGGACGTAC
CCAATTCGCCCTATAGTGAGTCGTATTACGCGCGCTCACTGGCCGTCGTTTTACAACGTCGTGACTGGGA
AAACCCTGGCGTTACCCAACTTAATCGCCTTGCAGCACATCCCCCTTTCGCCAGCTGGCGTAATAGCGAA
GAGGCCCGCACCGATCGCCCTTCCCAACAGTTGCGCAGCCTGAATGGCGAATGGG
[124 nt withheld, positions 8246-8369]
C
[91 nt withheld, positions 8371-8461]
A
[49 nt withheld, positions 8463-8511]
CCTTTGACGTTGGAGTCCACGTTCTTT
[37 nt withheld, positions 8539-8575]
ACCCTATCTCGGTCTATTCTTTTGATTTATAAGGGATTTTGCCGATTTCGGCCTATTGGTTAAAAAATGA
GCTGATTTAACAAAAATTTAACGCGAATTTTAACAAAATATTAACGCTTACAATTT
Features (pLannotate 1.2.2; 27 found; start..end, strand, type, name):
     23..127     +  promoter       AmpR promoter: bla
    128..988     +  CDS            AmpR: β-lactamase; bla; confers resistance to ampicillin, carbenicillin, and related antibiotics
   1159..1747    +  rep_origin     ori: high-copy-number ColE1/pMB1/pBR322/pUC origin of replication
   1930..2022    +  CDS            lacI (fragment): lac repressor; lacI; The lac repressor binds to the lac operator to inhibit transcription in E. coli. This inhibition can be relieved by adding lactose or isopropyl-β-D-thiogalactopyranoside (IPTG).
   2035..2056    +  protein_bind   CAP binding site: CAP binding activates transcription in the presence of cAMP. E. coli catabolite activator protein
   2071..2101    +  promoter       lac promoter: promoter for the E. coli lac operon
   2109..2125    +  protein_bind   lac operator: The lac repressor binds to the lac operator to inhibit transcription in E. coli. This inhibition can be relieved by adding lactose or isopropyl-β-D-thiogalactopyranoside (IPTG). lac repressor encoded by lacI
   2170..2188    +  promoter       T3 promoter: promoter for bacteriophage T3 RNA polymerase
   2216..2442    +  promoter       RSV promoter: Rous sarcoma virus enhancer/promoter
   2443..2623    +  LTR            5' LTR (truncated): truncated 5' long terminal repeat (LTR) from HIV-1
   2670..2795    +  misc_feature   HIV-1 Ψ: packaging signal of human immunodeficiency virus type 1
   2779..3142    +  CDS            HIV-1 gag (fragment): gag protein from human immunodeficiency virus 1; gag
   3288..3521    +  misc_feature   RRE: The Rev response element (RRE) of HIV-1 allows for Rev-dependent mRNA export from the nucleus to the cytoplasm.
   3898..3998    +  CDS            Rev (fragment): human immunodeficiency virus 1 (HIV-1) Rev protein; rev; enhances nuclear export of unspliced and incompletely spliced viral mRNAs
   4017..4133    +  misc_feature   cPPT/CTS: central polypurine tract and central termination sequence of HIV-1
   4149..4527    +  promoter       TRE3G promoter: 3rd-generation Tet-responsive promoter that can be activated by binding of Tet-On® 3G
   4548..5756    +  CDS            Pten: PTEN_MOUSE - Also known as Mmac1. Experimental evidence at protein level: Swiss-Prot protein existence level 1. In motile cells, suppresses the formation of lateral pseudopods and thereby promotes cell polarization and directed movement (By similarity). Tumor suppressor. Acts as a dual-specificity protein phosphatase, dephosphorylating tyrosine-, serine- and threonine- phosphorylated proteins. Also acts as a lipid phosphatase, removing the phosphate in the D3 position of the inositol ring from phosphatidylinositol 3,4,5-trisphosphate, phosphatidylinositol 3,4- diphosphate, phosphatidylinositol
   5766..6354    +  misc_feature   WPRE: woodchuck hepatitis virus posttranscriptional regulatory element
   6368..6867    +  promoter       PGK promoter: mouse phosphoglycerate kinase 1 promoter
   6896..7294    +  CDS            BSD: blasticidin S deaminase; Aspergillus terreus BSD; confers resistance to blasticidin
   7368..7505    +  CDS            nef (fragment): NEF_HV1LA - Experimental evidence at protein level: Swiss-Prot protein existence level 1. Extracellular Nef protein targets CD4(+) T-lymphocytes for apoptosis by interacting with CXCR4 surface receptors. From Human immunodeficiency virus type 1 group M subtype B (isolate Lai) (HIV-1).
   7491..7671    +  LTR            5' LTR (truncated): truncated 5' long terminal repeat (LTR) from HIV-1
   7743..7864    +  polyA_signal   SV40 poly(A) signal: SV40 polyadenylation signal
   7904..8039    +  rep_origin     SV40 ori: SV40 origin of replication
   8060..8078    -  promoter       T7 promoter: promoter for bacteriophage T7 RNA polymerase
   8086..8241    +  CDS            lacZα (fragment): LacZα fragment of β-galactosidase; lacZ fragment
   8246..8674    +  rep_origin     f1 ori (sequence partly withheld): f1 bacteriophage origin of replication; arrow indicates direction of (+) strand synthesis
