[The description below was written by a language model from this plasmid's Addgene catalogue record and pLannotate feature annotations shown in this document.]
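Description:
pLenti-TRE-PtenWT-Blast is an 8.7 kb lentiviral transfer plasmid for doxycycline-inducible expression of wild-type mouse Pten, built by Gibson cloning into a p156RRL-sinPPT-CMV-GFP-PRE/NheI-derived backbone. In bacteria it is maintained as a high-copy plasmid through a ColE1/pUC-type origin and selected with ampicillin via the β-lactamase gene. The backbone also carries an f1 origin, an SV40 origin, and remnants of a cloning-vector lac region (lacI and lacZα fragments, lac promoter/operator, T3 and T7 promoters) that play no role in the payload.

The viral portion has a third-generation layout. An RSV promoter fused to a truncated HIV-1 5' LTR drives Tat-independent production of genomic RNA in packaging cells, followed by the Ψ packaging signal with a gag fragment, the Rev response element for Rev-dependent nuclear export, and the cPPT/CTS, which aids nuclear import of the reverse-transcribed genome. The downstream LTR is also annotated as truncated, consistent with the self-inactivating design implied by the backbone name, and is followed by an SV40 polyadenylation signal.

Between these elements, a TRE3G tetracycline-responsive promoter controls the mouse Pten coding sequence, which encodes the tumour-suppressor lipid and protein phosphatase. A WPRE follows to enhance transcript stability and expression. A separate mouse PGK promoter constitutively drives blasticidin S deaminase, allowing selection of transduced cells independently of induction. No tetracycline transactivator is annotated, so a Tet-On-type activator must be supplied separately for doxycycline to switch on Pten. The construct suits stable, inducible Pten expression or restoration in mammalian cells.
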