Addgene plasmid #135674: pLenti-TRE-PtenWT-Blast
Purpose: Dox-inducible expression (TRE promoter) of wildtype Pten cDNA, Blasticidin selection
Depositing lab: Florian Karreth. Depositing organization: H. Lee Moffitt Cancer Center and Research Institute.
Backbone
  Vector backbone: p156RRL-sinPPT-CMV-GFP-PRE/Nhe I
  Vector type: Lentiviral
Growth in bacteria
  Bacterial resistance: Ampicillin, 100 μg/mL
  Growth temperature: 37°C
  Growth strain: NEB Stable
  Copy number: High Copy
Gene/Insert
  Gene/Insert name: Pten
  Species: M. musculus (mouse)
  Entrez Gene: Pten (a.k.a. 2310035O07Rik, A130070J02Rik, B430203M17Rik, MMAC1, PTENbeta, TEP1)
  Cloning method: Gibson Cloning
Terms and licenses: Academic/Nonprofit Terms; Industry Terms: Not Available to Industry
How to cite: pLenti-TRE-PtenWT-Blast was a gift from Florian Karreth (Addgene plasmid # 135674 ; http://n2t.net/addgene:135674 ; RRID:Addgene_135674)
